Addgene plasmid #145960: pETM-30-GST-DmBelle_299-798_B
Purpose: Bacterial Expression of DmBelle_299-798
Depositing lab: Elisa Izaurralde. Depositing organization: Max Planck Institute for Developmental Biology.
Backbone
  Vector backbone: Unknown
  Vector type: Bacterial Expression
Growth in bacteria
  Bacterial resistance: Kanamycin, 50 μg/mL
  Growth temperature: 37°C
  Growth strain: DH5alpha
  Copy number: Low Copy
Gene/Insert
  Gene/Insert name: DmBelle_299-798
  Species: D. melanogaster (fly)
  Entrez Gene: bel (a.k.a. Dmel_CG9748, BEL, Bel, CG9748, DmRH6, Dmel\CG9748, L3, anon-85Ab, cap, cg9748, l(3)85Ac, l(3)L3, l(3)L4740, l(3)S047110, l(3)S097074, ms(3)Pneo85A, ms(3)neo30)
  Cloning method: Unknown
Terms and licenses: Academic/Nonprofit Terms; Industry Terms: Not Available to Industry
Depositor comments: Plasmids from this collection were made available to the research community and donated after the lab closed. Please note that the sequence provided by the depositing laboratory may be theoretical/predicted or based on Sanger sequencing results. There may be discrepancies between sequencing results obtained by Addgene and the depositor sequence. If an Addgene verified sequence is not available, please contact before placing your order to request that our lab fully sequence the plasmid.
How to cite: pETM-30-GST-DmBelle_299-798_B was a gift from Elisa Izaurralde (Addgene plasmid # 145960 ; http://n2t.net/addgene:145960 ; RRID:Addgene_145960)
