[The description below was written by a language model from this plasmid's Addgene catalogue record and pLannotate feature annotations shown in this document.]
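Description:
pETM-30-GST-DmBelle_299-798_B is a bacterial expression plasmid of about 7.5 kb for producing a fragment of the Drosophila melanogaster DEAD-box RNA helicase Belle (gene bel, the fly DDX3 orthologue) in E. coli. The catalogue entry lists the backbone as unknown, but the name points to pETM-30, and the annotated features fit a pET-type vector. These include a ColE1/pBR322-family origin together with the bom region and the rop gene, which keeps copy number low as the record states. An f1 phage origin and a kanamycin resistance gene (aph(3')-Ia) for selection are also present. Short tetracycline-resistance fragments and a partial AmpR promoter appear to be backbone remnants rather than functional markers.

The expression cassette is driven by a T7 promoter followed by a lac operator and the strong T7 gene 10 ribosome binding site. A plasmid-borne lacI gene with its own promoter supplies repressor. Transcription therefore depends on a host that provides T7 RNA polymerase and is induced with IPTG. The reading frame begins with a 6xHis tag, followed by Schistosoma japonicum glutathione S-transferase. Next comes a short segment annotated as matching a TEV protease cleavage element, and then the roughly 1.5 kb bel fragment, which corresponds to residues 299–798 as indicated by the construct name. This layout allows affinity purification on nickel or glutathione resin and presumably removal of the tags by TEV protease.

A further His-tag match and a short T7 gene 10-derived fragment lie downstream of the insert, before the T7 terminator. The record does not show whether these are translated as part of the fusion. The depositor sequence may be theoretical rather than fully verified.
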