Features (pLannotate 1.2.2; 22 found; start..end, strand, type, name):
     12..467     +  rep_origin     f1 ori (sequence partly withheld): f1 bacteriophage origin of replication; arrow indicates direction of (+) strand synthesis
    494..551     +  promoter       AmpR promoter (fragment): bla
    560..1375    -  CDS            KanR: aminoglycoside phosphotransferase; aph(3')-Ia; confers resistance to kanamycin in bacteria or G418 (Geneticin®) in eukaryotes
   1497..2085    +  rep_origin     ori: high-copy-number ColE1/pMB1/pBR322/pUC origin of replication
   2271..2413    -  misc_feature   bom: basis of mobility region from pBR322
   2515..2706    -  CDS            rop: Rop protein, which maintains plasmids at low copy number; rop
   2723..3103    +  CDS            YPB1_ECOLX: Protein predicted: Swiss-Prot protein existence level 4. From Escherichia coli.
   3175..3466    -  CDS            TcR (fragment): tetracycline efflux protein; tet; confers resistance to tetracycline
   3481..3502    -  protein_bind   CAP binding site: CAP binding activates transcription in the presence of cAMP. E. coli catabolite activator protein
   3515..4597    -  CDS            lacI: lac repressor; lacI; The lac repressor binds to the lac operator to inhibit transcription in E. coli. This inhibition can be relieved by adding lactose or isopropyl-β-D-thiogalactopyranoside (IPTG).
   4598..4675    -  promoter       lacI promoter: lacI
   4683..4962    -  CDS            TcR (fragment): tetracycline efflux protein; tet; confers resistance to tetracycline
   4984..5002    +  promoter       T7 promoter: promoter for bacteriophage T7 RNA polymerase
   5003..5027    +  protein_bind   lac operator: The lac repressor binds to the lac operator to inhibit transcription in E. coli. This inhibition can be relieved by adding lactose or isopropyl-β-D-thiogalactopyranoside (IPTG). lac repressor encoded by lacI
   5042..5064    +  RBS            RBS: efficient ribosome binding site from bacteriophage T7 gene 10 (Olins and Rangwala, 1989)
   5077..5094    +  CDS            7xHis (fragment): 6xHis affinity tag
   5113..5764    +  CDS            GST (fragment): glutathione S-transferase from Schistosoma japonicum
   5799..5819    +  CDS            capTEV™ (fragment): composite tag for in vivo biotinylation, TEV protease cleavage, and 6xHis tagging
   5827..7326    +  CDS            bel (fragment): DDX3_DROME - Experimental evidence at protein level: Swiss-Prot protein existence level 1. ATP-dependent RNA helicase that is essential and required for cellular function, larval growth, and for male and female fertility. Also required for RNA interference (RNAi), double-stranded RNA induces potent and specific gene silencing, by acting downstream of dsRNA internalization. RNAi is mediated by the RNA-induced silencing complex (RISC), a sequence-specific, multicomponent nuclease that destroys or silences messenger RNAs homologous to the silencing trigger. From Drosophila melanogaster (Fruit fly
   7382..7399    +  CDS            9xHis (fragment): 9xHis affinity tag
   7409..7458    +  CDS            SET1 (fragment): solubility-enhancement tag derived from T7 phage gene 10B
   7466..7513    +  terminator     T7 terminator: transcription terminator for bacteriophage T7 RNA polymerase
>Addgene plasmid #145960 | pETM-30-GST-DmBelle_299-798_B | depositor full sequence | sequence record 288405 | Full Sequence
TGGCGAATGGG
[124 nt withheld, positions 12-135]
C
[91 nt withheld, positions 137-227]
A
[49 nt withheld, positions 229-277]
CCTTTGACGTTGGAGTCCACGTTCTTT
[37 nt withheld, positions 305-341]
ACCCTATCTCGGTCTATTCTTTTGATTTATAAGGGATTTTGCCGATTTCGGCCTATTGGTTAAAAAATGA
GCTGATTTAACAAAAATTTAACGCGAATTTTAACAAAATATTAACGTTTACAATTTCAGGTGGCACTTTT
CGGGGAAATGTGCGCGGAACCCCTATTTGTTTATTTTTCTAAATACATTCAAATATGTATCCGCTCATGA
ATTAATTCTTAGAAAAACTCATCGAGCATCAAATGAAACTGCAATTTATTCATATCAGGATTATCAATAC
CATATTTTTGAAAAAGCCGTTTCTGTAATGAAGGAGAAAACTCACCGAGGCAGTTCCATAGGATGGCAAG
ATCCTGGTATCGGTCTGCGATTCCGACTCGTCCAACATCAATACAACCTATTAATTTCCCCTCGTCAAAA
ATAAGGTTATCAAGTGAGAAATCACCATGAGTGACGACTGAATCCGGTGAGAATGGCAAAAGTTTATGCA
TTTCTTTCCAGACTTGTTCAACAGGCCAGCCATTACGCTCGTCATCAAAATCACTCGCATCAACCAAACC
GTTATTCATTCGTGATTGCGCCTGAGCGAGACGAAATACGCGATCGCTGTTAAAAGGACAATTACAAACA
GGAATCGAATGCAACCGGCGCAGGAACACTGCCAGCGCATCAACAATATTTTCACCTGAATCAGGATATT
CTTCTAATACCTGGAATGCTGTTTTCCCGGGGATCGCAGTGGTGAGTAACCATGCATCATCAGGAGTACG
GATAAAATGCTTGATGGTCGGAAGAGGCATAAATTCCGTCAGCCAGTTTAGTCTGACCATCTCATCTGTA
ACATCATTGGCAACGCTACCTTTGCCATGTTTCAGAAACAACTCTGGCGCATCGGGCTTCCCATACAATC
GATAGATTGTCGCACCTGATTGCCCGACATTATCGCGAGCCCATTTATACCCATATAAATCAGCATCCAT
GTTGGAATTTAATCGCGGCCTAGAGCAAGACGTTTCCCGTTGAATATGGCTCATAACACCCCTTGTATTA
CTGTTTATGTAAGCAGACAGTTTTATTGTTCATGACCAAAATCCCTTAACGTGAGTTTTCGTTCCACTGA
GCGTCAGACCCCGTAGAAAAGATCAAAGGATCTTCTTGAGATCCTTTTTTTCTGCGCGTAATCTGCTGCT
TGCAAACAAAAAAACCACCGCTACCAGCGGTGGTTTGTTTGCCGGATCAAGAGCTACCAACTCTTTTTCC
GAAGGTAACTGGCTTCAGCAGAGCGCAGATACCAAATACTGTCCTTCTAGTGTAGCCGTAGTTAGGCCAC
CACTTCAAGAACTCTGTAGCACCGCCTACATACCTCGCTCTGCTAATCCTGTTACCAGTGGCTGCTGCCA
GTGGCGATAAGTCGTGTCTTACCGGGTTGGACTCAAGACGATAGTTACCGGATAAGGCGCAGCGGTCGGG
CTGAACGGGGGGTTCGTGCACACAGCCCAGCTTGGAGCGAACGACCTACACCGAACTGAGATACCTACAG
CGTGAGCTATGAGAAAGCGCCACGCTTCCCGAAGGGAGAAAGGCGGACAGGTATCCGGTAAGCGGCAGGG
TCGGAACAGGAGAGCGCACGAGGGAGCTTCCAGGGGGAAACGCCTGGTATCTTTATAGTCCTGTCGGGTT
TCGCCACCTCTGACTTGAGCGTCGATTTTTGTGATGCTCGTCAGGGGGGCGGAGCCTATGGAAAAACGCC
AGCAACGCGGCCTTTTTACGGTTCCTGGCCTTTTGCTGGCCTTTTGCTCACATGTTCTTTCCTGCGTTAT
CCCCTGATTCTGTGGATAACCGTATTACCGCCTTTGAGTGAGCTGATACCGCTCGCCGCAGCCGAACGAC
CGAGCGCAGCGAGTCAGTGAGCGAGGAAGCGGAAGAGCGCCTGATGCGGTATTTTCTCCTTACGCATCTG
TGCGGTATTTCACACCGCATATATGGTGCACTCTCAGTACAATCTGCTCTGATGCCGCATAGTTAAGCCA
GTATACACTCCGCTATCGCTACGTGACTGGGTCATGGCTGCGCCCCGACACCCGCCAACACCCGCTGACG
CGCCCTGACGGGCTTGTCTGCTCCCGGCATCCGCTTACAGACAAGCTGTGACCGTCTCCGGGAGCTGCAT
GTGTCAGAGGTTTTCACCGTCATCACCGAAACGCGCGAGGCAGCTGCGGTAAAGCTCATCAGCGTGGTCG
TGAAGCGATTCACAGATGTCTGCCTGTTCATCCGCGTCCAGCTCGTTGAGTTTCTCCAGAAGCGTTAATG
TCTGGCTTCTGATAAAGCGGGCCATGTTAAGGGCGGTTTTTTCCTGTTTGGTCACTGATGCCTCCGTGTA
AGGGGGATTTCTGTTCATGGGGGTAATGATACCGATGAAACGAGAGAGGATGCTCACGATACGGGTTACT
GATGATGAACATGCCCGGTTACTGGAACGTTGTGAGGGTAAACAACTGGCGGTATGGATGCGGCGGGACC
AGAGAAAAATCACTCAGGGTCAATGCCAGCGCTTCGTTAATACAGATGTAGGTGTTCCACAGGGTAGCCA
GCAGCATCCTGCGATGCAGATCCGGAACATAATGGTGCAGGGCGCTGACTTCCGCGTTTCCAGACTTTAC
GAAACACGGAAACCGAAGACCATTCATGTTGTTGCTCAGGTCGCAGACGTTTTGCAGCAGCAGTCGCTTC
ACGTTCGCTCGCGTATCGGTGATTCATTCTGCTAACCAGTAAGGCAACCCCGCCAGCCTAGCCGGGTCCT
CAACGACAGGAGCACGATCATGCGCACCCGTGGGGCCGCCATGCCGGCGATAATGGCCTGCTTCTCGCCG
AAACGTTTGGTGGCGGGACCAGTGACGAAGGCTTGAGCGAGGGCGTGCAAGATTCCGAATACCGCAAGCG
ACAGGCCGATCATCGTCGCGCTCCAGCGAAAGCGGTCCTCGCCGAAAATGACCCAGAGCGCTGCCGGCAC
CTGTCCTACGAGTTGCATGATAAAGAAGACAGTCATAAGTGCGGCGACGATAGTCATGCCCCGCGCCCAC
CGGAAGGAGCTGACTGGGTTGAAGGCTCTCAAGGGCATCGGTCGAGATCCCGGTGCCTAATGAGTGAGCT
AACTTACATTAATTGCGTTGCGCTCACTGCCCGCTTTCCAGTCGGGAAACCTGTCGTGCCAGCTGCATTA
ATGAATCGGCCAACGCGCGGGGAGAGGCGGTTTGCGTATTGGGCGCCAGGGTGGTTTTTCTTTTCACCAG
TGAGACGGGCAACAGCTGATTGCCCTTCACCGCCTGGCCCTGAGAGAGTTGCAGCAAGCGGTCCACGCTG
GTTTGCCCCAGCAGGCGAAAATCCTGTTTGATGGTGGTTAACGGCGGGATATAACATGAGCTGTCTTCGG
TATCGTCGTATCCCACTACCGAGATATCCGCACCAACGCGCAGCCCGGACTCGGTAATGGCGCGCATTGC
GCCCAGCGCCATCTGATCGTTGGCAACCAGCATCGCAGTGGGAACGATGCCCTCATTCAGCATTTGCATG
GTTTGTTGAAAACCGGACATGGCACTCCAGTCGCCTTCCCGTTCCGCTATCGGCTGAATTTGATTGCGAG
TGAGATATTTATGCCAGCCAGCCAGACGCAGACGCGCCGAGACAGAACTTAATGGGCCCGCTAACAGCGC
GATTTGCTGGTGACCCAATGCGACCAGATGCTCCACGCCCAGTCGCGTACCGTCTTCATGGGAGAAAATA
ATACTGTTGATGGGTGTCTGGTCAGAGACATCAAGAAATAACGCCGGAACATTAGTGCAGGCAGCTTCCA
CAGCAATGGCATCCTGGTCATCCAGCGGATAGTTAATGATCAGCCCACTGACGCGTTGCGCGAGAAGATT
GTGCACCGCCGCTTTACAGGCTTCGACGCCGCTTCGTTCTACCATCGACACCACCACGCTGGCACCCAGT
TGATCGGCGCGAGATTTAATCGCCGCGACAATTTGCGACGGCGCGTGCAGGGCCAGACTGGAGGTGGCAA
CGCCAATCAGCAACGACTGTTTGCCCGCCAGTTGTTGTGCCACGCGGTTGGGAATGTAATTCAGCTCCGC
CATCGCCGCTTCCACTTTTTCCCGCGTTTTCGCAGAAACGTGGCTGGCCTGGTTCACCACGCGGGAAACG
GTCTGATAAGAGACACCGGCATACTCTGCGACATCGTATAACGTTACTGGTTTCACATTCACCACCCTGA
ATTGACTCTCTTCCGGGCGCTATCATGCCATACCGCGAAAGGTTTTGCGCCATTCGATGGTGTCCGGGAT
CTCGACGCTCTCCCTTATGCGACTCCTGCATTAGGAAGCAGCCCAGTAGTAGGTTGAGGCCGTTGAGCAC
CGCCGCCGCAAGGAATGGTGCATGCAAGGAGATGGCGCCCAACAGTCCCCCGGCCACGGGGCCTGCCACC
ATACCCACGCCGAAACAAGCGCTCATGAGCCCGAAGTGGCGAGCCCGATCTTCCCCATCGGTGATGTCGG
CGATATAGGCGCCAGCAACCGCACCTGTGGCGCCGGTGATGCCGGCCACGATGCGTCCGGCGTAGAGGAT
CGAGATCTCGATCCCGCGAAATTAATACGACTCACTATAGGGGAATTGTGAGCGGATAACAATTCCCCTC
TAGAAATAATTTTGTTTAACTTTAAGAAGGAGATATACCATGAAACATCACCATCACCATCACAACACTA
GTAGCAATTCCATGTCCCCTATACTAGGTTATTGGAAAATTAAGGGCCTTGTGCAACCCACTCGACTTCT
TTTGGAATATCTTGAAGAAAAATATGAAGAGCATTTGTATGAGCGCGATGAAGGTGATAAATGGCGAAAC
AAAAAGTTTGAATTGGGTTTGGAGTTTCCCAATCTTCCTTATTATATTGATGGTGATGTTAAATTAACAC
AGTCTATGGCCATCATACGTTATATAGCTGACAAGCACAACATGTTGGGTGGTTGTCCAAAAGAGCGTGC
AGAGATTTCAATGCTTGAAGGAGCGGTTTTGGATATTAGATACGGTGTTTCGAGAATTGCATATAGTAAA
GACTTTGAAACTCTCAAAGTTGATTTTCTTAGCAAGCTACCTGAAATGCTGAAAATGTTCGAAGATCGTT
TATGTCATAAAACATATTTAAATGGTGATCATGTAACCCATCCTGACTTCATGTTGTATGACGCTCTTGA
TGTTGTTTTATACATGGACCCAATGTGCCTGGATGCGTTCCCAAAATTAGTTTGTTTTAAAAAACGTATT
GAAGCTATCCCACAAATTGATAAGTACTTGAAATCCAGCAAGTATATAGCATGGCCTTTGCAGGGCTGGC
AAGCCACGTTTGGTGGTGGCGACCATCCTCCAACTAGTGGATCTGGTGGTGGTGGCGGATGGATGAGCGA
GAATCTTTATTTTCAGGGCGCCATGGATGTGCAGCTGACGGAGATTATCCGCAACAACGTGGCCTTAGCA
CGTTATGACAAACCGACACCGGTGCAGAAGCACGCCATTCCGATCATTATCAATGGCCGGGATCTAATGG
CCTGCGCCCAGACTGGATCCGGCAAGACGGCCGCCTTCCTGGTGCCGATTCTCAACCAGATGTACGAGCT
GGGACATGTGCCCCCGCCGCAAAGCACCCGGCAGTACAGCCGGCGCAAGCAGTATCCGTTGGGTCTGGTG
CTGGCGCCGACCCGCGAACTGGCCACCCAGATCTTTGAGGAGGCCAAGAAGTTCGCCTATCGCTCCCGGA
TGCGCCCGGCAGTGCTGTACGGCGGAAACAATACTAGCGAGCAGATGCGCGAGCTGGACCGCGGTTGCCA
TCTGATTGTGGCCACACCCGGTCGCCTAGAGGACATGATCACACGCGGAAAGGTGGGACTGGAGAACATT
CGATTCCTTGTACTGGATGAGGCTGATCGTATGTTGGACATGGGTTTCGAGCCGCAGATCCGTCGCATCG
TCGAACAGCTAAACATGCCGCCAACCGGACAGCGCCAGACGCTTATGTTCTCGGCCACATTCCCCAAGCA
GATCCAGGAGTTAGCCAGCGATTTCCTCAGCAACTACATTTTCTTGGCCGTTGGTCGTGTGGGCTCCACA
TCTGAGAACATTACGCAGACAATCCTGTGGGTCTATGAACCCGACAAGCGCTCGTATCTGCTGGATCTGC
TCTCGTCTATCCGCGATGGCCCCGAATACACCAAAGACAGCCTAACACTGATCTTTGTGGAGACTAAGAA
GGGTGCAGACTCGCTGGAGGAGTTCCTGTACCAGTGCAATCATCCCGTCACTAGCATCCACGGTGATCGC
ACGCAGAAGGAGCGCGAGGAGGCACTGCGCTGCTTCCGATCGGGCGACTGCCCCATCCTGGTGGCCACAG
CCGTGGCCGCTCGTGGCCTGGACATTCCGCACGTTAAGCACGTTATTAACTTTGACCTGCCCTCGGATGT
GGAGGAGTATGTCCACCGTATCGGGCGTACCGGACGTATGGGTAATCTTGGTGTGGCCACCTCCTTTTTC
AACGAAAAGAACCGCAACATTTGCTCCGATCTCTTGGAGCTGCTGATCGAAACGAAGCAGGAGATCCCCA
GTTTCATGGAGGATATGAGTTCGGATCGCGGACATGGCGGAGCCAAGCGGGCTGGACGAGGCGGTGGTGG
ACGTTATGGTGGCGGCTTCGGCTCCAGGGATTACCGTCAAAGCTCTGGCGGCGGCGGTGGCGGACGCAGT
GGACCGCCACCACGTAGCGGTGGTTCCGGATCAGGAGGCGGCGGCGGCAGTTACCGCAGCAATGGAAACT
CGTACGGCGGCAATTCGGGCGGCGGTGGATACTATGGCGGCGGCGCCGGTGGTGGCTCCTATGGCGGCTC
CTACGGCGGCGGCAGTGCCTCGCACTCTTCGAACGCACCCGACTGGTGGGCTCAATGAGGTACCGGATCC
GAATTCGAGCTCCGTCGACAAGCTTGCGGCCGCACTCGAGCACCACCACCACCACCACTGAGATCCGGCT
GCTAACAAAGCCCGAAAGGAAGCTGAGTTGGCTGCTGCCACCGCTGAGCAATAACTAGCATAACCCCTTG
GGGCCTCTAAACGGGTCTTGAGGGGTTTTTTGCTGAAAGGAGGAACTATATCCGGAT
